>Addgene plasmid #212652 | pPB_EF1a_HA-tNGFR_PuroR | addgene full sequence | sequence record 420265 | Addgene NGS Result
CGCGCCTCGTTCATTCACGTTTTTGAACCCGTGGAGGACGGGCAGACTCGCGGTGCAAATGTGTTTTACA
GCGTGATGGAGCAGATGAAGATGCTCGACACGCTGCAGAACACGCAGCTAGATTAACCCTAGAAAGATAA
TCATATTGTGACGTACGTTAAAGATAATCATGTGTAAAATTGACGCATGTGTTTTATCGGTCTGTATATC
GAGGTTTATTTATTAATTTGAATAGATATTAAGTTTTATTATATTTACACTTACATACTAATAATAAATT
CAACAAACAATTTATTTATGTTTATTTATTTATTAAAAAAAACAAAAACTCAAAATTTCTTCTATAAAGT
AACAAAACTTTTATGAGGGACAGCCCCCCCCCAAAGCCCCCAGGGATGTAATTACGTCCCTCCCCCGCTA
GGGGGCAGCAGCGAGCCGCCCGGGGCTCCGCTCCGGTCCGGCGCTCCCCCCGCATCCCCGAGCCGGCAGC
GTGCGGGGACAGCCCGGGCACGGGGAAGGTGGCACGGGATCGCTTTCCTCTGAACGCTTCTCGCTGCTCT
TTGAGCCTGCAGACACCTGGGGGGATACGGGGAAAAGGCCTCCACCATAAAGATGGTTAATTAACCCACC
CAAGATCTGGATCGATAAGCTTGATATCGAATTCGGGAGGTGGTCCCTGCAGTTACGCCAATGATAACCC
CCGCCAGAAAAATCTTAGTAGCCTTCCCTTTTTGTTTTCCGTGCCCCAACTCGGCGGATTGACTCGGCCC
CTTCCGGAAACACCCGAATCAACTTCTAGTCAAATTATTGTTCACGCCGCAATGACCCACCCCTGGCCCG
CGTCTGTGGAACTGACCCCTGGTGTACAGGAGAGTTCGCTGCTGAAAGTGGTCCCAAAGGGGTACTAGTT
TTTAAGCTCCCAACTCCCCCTCCCCCAGCGTCTGGAGGATTCCACACCCTCGCACCGCAGGGGCGAGGAA
GTGGGCGGAGTCCGGTTTTGGCGCCAGCCGCTGAGGCTGCCAAGCAGAAAAGCCACCGCTGAGGAGACTC
CGGTCACTGTCCTCGCCCCGCCTCCCCCTTCCCTCCCCTTGGGGACCACCGGGCGCCACGCCGCGAACGG
TAAGTGCCGCGGTCGTCGGCGCCTCCGCCCTCCCCCTAGGGCCCCAATTCCCAGCGGGCGCGGCGCGCGG
CCCCGCGCGCAGCTCCCGGCTCCCTCCCCCTTCGGATGTGGCTTGAGCTGTAGGCGCGGAGTCCTGCAGC
CCCGATAAAATAAAAGATTTTATTTAGTCTCCAGAAAAAGGGGGGAATGAAAGACCCCACCTGTAGGTTT
GGCAATCTTGAAAGGAGTGGGAATTGGCTCCGGTGCCCGTCAGTGGGCAGAGCGCACATCGCCCACAGTC
CCCGAGAAGTTGGGGGGAGGGGTCGGCAATTGATCCGGTGCCTAGAGAAGGTGGCGCGGGGTAAACTGGG
AAAGTGATGTCGTGTACTGGCTCCGCCTTTTTCCCGAGGGTGGGGGAGAACCGTATATAAGTGCAGTAGT
CGCCGTGAACGTTCTTTTTCGCAACGGGTTTGCCGCCAGAACACAGGTAAGTGCCGTGTGTGGTTCCCGC
GGGCCTGGCCTCTTTACGGGTTATGGCCCTTGCGTGCCTTGAATTACTTCCACCTGGCTGCAGTACGTGA
TTCTTGATCCCGAGCTTCGGGTTGGAAGTGGGTGGGAGAGTTCGAGGCCTTGCGCTTAAGGAGCCCCTTC
GCCTCGTGCTTGAGTTGAGGCCTGGCCTGGGCGCTGGGGCCGCCGCGTGCGAATCTGGTGGCACCTTCGC
GCCTGTCTCGCTGCTTTCGATAAGTCTCTAGCCATTTAAAATTTTTGATGACCTGCTGCGACGCTTTTTT
TCTGGCAAGATAGTCTTGTAAATGCGGGCCAAGATCTGCACACTGGTATTTCGGTTTTTGGGGCCGCGGG
CGGCGACGGGGCCCGTGCGTCCCAGCGCACATGTTCGGCGAGGCGGGGCCTGCGAGCGCGGCCACCGAGA
ATCGGACGGGGGTAGTCTCAAGCTGGCCGGCCTGCTCTGGTGCCTGGCCTCGCGCCGCCGTGTATCGCCC
CGCCCTGGGCGGCAAGGCTGGCCCGGTCGGCACCAGTTGCGTGAGCGGAAAGATGGCCGCTTCCCGGCCC
TGCTGCAGGGAGCTCAAAATGGAGGACGCGGCGCTCGGGAGAGCGGGCGGGTGAGTCACCCACACAAAGG
AAAAGGGCCTTTCCGTCCTCAGCCGTCGCTTCATGTGACTCCACGGAGTACCGGGCGCCGTCCAGGCACC
TCGATTAGTTCTCGAGCTTTTGGAGTACGTCGTCTTTAGGTTGGGGGGAGGGGTTTTATGCGATGGAGTT
TCCCCACACTGAGTGGGTGGAGACTGAAGTTAGGCCAGCTTGGCACTTGATGTAATTCTCCTTGGAATTT
GCCCTTTTTGAGTTTGGATCTTGGTTCATTCTCAAGCCTCAGACAGTGGTTCAAAGTTTTTTTCTTCCAT
TTCAGGTGTCGTGACGTACGGCCACCATGGGGGCAGGTGCCACCGGCCGCGCCATGGACGGGCCGCGCCT
GCTGCTGTTGCTGCTTCTGGGGGTGTCCCTTGGAGGTGCCAAGGAGGCATGCGGGGGAGGGTACCCATAC
GATGTTCCAGATTACGCTGGAGGAGGCCCCACAGGCCTGTACACACACAGCGGTGAGTGCTGCAAAGCCT
GCAACCTGGGCGAGGGTGTGGCCCAGCCTTGTGGAGCCAACCAGACCGTGTGTGAGCCCTGCCTGGACAG
CGTGACGTTCTCCGACGTGGTGAGCGCGACCGAGCCGTGCAAGCCGTGCACCGAGTGCGTGGGGCTCCAG
AGCATGTCGGCGCCGTGCGTGGAGGCCGACGACGCCGTGTGCCACTGCGCCTACGGCTACTACCAGGATG
AGACGACTGGGCGCTGCGAGGCGTGCCGCGTGTGCGAGGCGGGCTCGGGCCTCGTGTTCTCCTGCCAGGA
CAAGCAGAACACCGTGTGCGAGGAGTGCCCCGACGGCACGTATTCCGACGAGGCCAACCACGTGGACCCG
TGCCTGCCCTGCACCGTGTGCGAGGACACCGAGCGCCAGCTCCGCGAGTGCACACGCTGGGCCGACGCCG
AGTGCGAGGAGATCCCTGGCCGTTGGATTACACGGTCCACACCCCCAGAGGGCTCGGACAGCACAGCCCC
CAGCACCCAGGAGCCTGAGGCACCTCCAGAACAAGACCTCATAGCCAGCACGGTGGCAGGTGTGGTGACC
ACAGTGATGGGCAGCTCCCAGCCCGTGGTGACCCGAGGCACCACCGACAACCTCATCCCTGTCTATTGCT
CCATCCTGGCTGCTGTGGTTGTGGGCCTTGTGGCCTACATAGCCTTCAAGAGGGGATCCGGCGCAACAAA
CTTCTCTCTGCTCAAACAAGCCGGCGACGTCGAAGAGAATCCTGGGCCGATGACCGAGTACAAGCCCACG
GTGCGCCTCGCCACCCGCGACGACGTCCCCAGGGCCGTACGCACCCTCGCCGCCGCGTTCGCCGACTACC
CCGCCACGCGCCACACCGTCGATCCGGACCGCCACATCGAGCGGGTCACCGAGCTGCAAGAACTCTTCCT
CACGCGCGTCGGGCTCGACATCGGCAAGGTGTGGGTCGCGGACGACGGCGCCGCGGTGGCGGTCTGGACC
ACGCCGGAGAGCGTCGAAGCGGGGGCGGTGTTCGCCGAGATCGGCCCGCGCATGGCCGAGTTGAGCGGTT
CCCGGCTGGCCGCGCAGCAACAGATGGAAGGCCTCCTGGCGCCGCACCGGCCCAAGGAGCCCGCGTGGTT
CCTGGCCACCGTCGGCGTCTCGCCCGACCACCAGGGCAAGGGTCTGGGCAGCGCCGTCGTGCTCCCCGGA
GTGGAGGCGGCCGAGCGCGCCGGGGTGCCCGCCTTCCTGGAGACCTCCGCGCCCCGCAACCTCCCCTTCT
ACGAGCGGCTCGGCTTCACCGTCACCGCCGACGTCGAGGTGCCCGAAGGACCGCGCACCTGGTGCATGAC
CCGCAAGCCCGGTGCCTAAACGCGTTAAGTCGACAATCAACCTCTGGATTACAAAATTTGTGAAAGATTG
ACTGGTATTCTTAACTATGTTGCTCCTTTTACGCTATGTGGATACGCTGCTTTAATGCCTTTGTATCATG
CTATTGCTTCCCGTATGGCTTTCATTTTCTCCTCCTTGTATAAATCCTGGTTGCTGTCTCTTTATGAGGA
GTTGTGGCCCGTTGTCAGGCAACGTGGCGTGGTGTGCACTGTGTTTGCTGACGCAACCCCCACTGGTTGG
GGCATTGCCACCACCTGTCAGCTCCTTTCCGGGACTTTCGCTTTCCCCCTCCCTATTGCCACGGCGGAAC
TCATCGCCGCCTGCCTTGCCCGCTGCTGGACAGGGGCTCGGCTGTTGGGCACTGACAATTCCGTGGTGTT
GTCGGGGAAATCATCGTCCTTTCCTTGGCTGCTCGCCTGTGTTGCCACCTGGATTCTGCGCGGGACGTCC
TTCTGCTACGTCCCTTCGGCCCTCAATCCAGCGGACCTTCCTTCCCGCGGCCTGCTGCCGGCTCTGCGGC
CTCTTCCGCGTCTTCGCCTTCGCCCTCAGACGAGTCGGATCTCCCTTTGGGCCGCCTCCCCGCCTCGAGT
CTAGAGGGCCCGTTTAAACCCGCTGATCAGCCTAACTAACTAAACTTGTTTATTGCAGCTTATAATGGTT
ACAAATAAAGCAATAGCATCACAAATTTCACAAATAAAGCATTTTTTTCACTGCATTCTAGTTGTGGTTT
GTCCAAACTCATCAATGTATCTTATCATGTCTGGAATTGACTCAAATGATGTCAATTAGTCTATCAGAAG
CTCATCTGGTCTCCCTTCCGGGGGACAAGACATCCCTGTTTAATATTTAAACAGCAGTGTTCCCAAACTG
GGTTCTTATATCCCTTGCTCTGGTCAACCAGGTTGCAGGGTTTCCTGTCCTCACAGGAACGAAGTCCCTA
AAGAAACAGTGGCAGCCAGGTTTAGCCCCGGAATTGACTGGATTCCTTTTTTAGGGCCCATTGGTATGGC
TTTTTCCCCGTATCCCCCCAGGTGTCTGCAGGCTCAAAGAGCAGCGAGAAGCGTTCAGAGGAAAGCGATC
CCGTGCCACCTTCCCCGTGCCCGGGCTGTCCCCGCACGCTGCCGGCTCGGGGATGCGGGGGGAGCGCCGG
ACCGGAGCGGAGCCCCGGGCGGCTCGCTGCTGCCCCCTAGCGGGGGAGGGACGTAATTACATCCCTGGGG
GCTTTGGGGGGGGGCTGTCCCTGATATCTATAACAAGAAAATATATATATAATAAGTTATCACGTAAGTA
GAACATGAAATAACAATATAATTATCGTATGAGTTAAATCTTAAAAGTCACGTAAAAGATAATCATGCGT
CATTTTGACTCACGCGGTCGTTATAGTTCAAAATCAGTGACACTTACCGCATTGACAAGCACGCCTCACG
GGAGCTCCAAGCGGCGACTGAGATGTCCTAAATGCACAGCGACGGATTCGCGCTATTTAGAAAGAGAGAG
CAATATTTCAAGAATGCATGCGTCAATTTTACGCAGACTATCTTTCTAGGGTTAATCTAGCTGCATCAGG
ATCATATCGTCGGGTCTTTTTTCCGGCTCAGTCATCGCCCAAGCTGGCGCTATCTGGGCATCGGGGAGGA
AGAAGCCCGTGCCTTTTCCCGCGAGGTTGAAGCGGCATGGAAAGAGTTTGCCGAGGATGACTGCTGCTGC
ATTGACGTTGAGCGAAAACGCACGTTTACCATGATGATTCGGGAAGGTGTGGCCATGCACGCCTTTAACG
GTGAACTGTTCGTTCAGGCCACCTGGGATACCAGTTCGTCGCGGCTTTTCCGGACACAGTTCCGGATGGT
CAGCCCGAAGCGCATCAGCAACCCGAACAATACCGGCGACAGCCGGAACTGCCGTGCCGGTGTGCAGATT
AATGACAGCGGTGCGGCGCTGGGATATTACGTCAGCGAGGACGGGTATCCTGGCTGGATGCCGCAGAAAT
GGACATGGATACCCCGTGAGTTACCCGGCGGGCGCGCTTGGCGTAATCATGGTCATAGCTGTTTCCTGTG
TGAAATTGTTATCCGCTCACAATTCCACACAACATACGAGCCGGAAGCATAAAGTGTAAAGCCTGGGGTG
CCTAATGAGTGAGCTAACTCACATTAATTGCGTTGCGCTCACTGCCCGCTTTCCAGTCGGGAAACCTGTC
GTGCCAGCTGCATTAATGAATCGGCCAACGCGCGGGGAGAGGCGGTTTGCGTATTGGGCGCTCTTCCGCT
TCCTCGCTCACTGACTCGCTGCGCTCGGTCGTTCGGCTGCGGCGAGCGGTATCAGCTCACTCAAAGGCGG
TAATACGGTTATCCACAGAATCAGGGGATAACGCAGGAAAGAACATGTGAGCAAAAGGCCAGCAAAAGGC
CAGGAACCGTAAAAAGGCCGCGTTGCTGGCGTTTTTCCATAGGCTCCGCCCCCCTGACGAGCATCACAAA
AATCGACGCTCAAGTCAGAGGTGGCGAAACCCGACAGGACTATAAAGATACCAGGCGTTTCCCCCTGGAA
GCTCCCTCGTGCGCTCTCCTGTTCCGACCCTGCCGCTTACCGGATACCTGTCCGCCTTTCTCCCTTCGGG
AAGCGTGGCGCTTTCTCATAGCTCACGCTGTAGGTATCTCAGTTCGGTGTAGGTCGTTCGCTCCAAGCTG
GGCTGTGTGCACGAACCCCCCGTTCAGCCCGACCGCTGCGCCTTATCCGGTAACTATCGTCTTGAGTCCA
ACCCGGTAAGACACGACTTATCGCCACTGGCAGCAGCCACTGGTAACAGGATTAGCAGAGCGAGGTATGT
AGGCGGTGCTACAGAGTTCTTGAAGTGGTGGCCTAACTACGGCTACACTAGAAGAACAGTATTTGGTATC
TGCGCTCTGCTGAAGCCAGTTACCTTCGGAAAAAGAGTTGGTAGCTCTTGATCCGGCAAACAAACCACCG
CTGGTAGCGGTGGTTTTTTTGTTTGCAAGCAGCAGATTACGCGCAGAAAAAAAGGATCTCAAGAAGATCC
TTTGATCTTTTCTACGGGGTCTGACGCTCAGTGGAACGAAAACTCACGTTAAGGGATTTTGGTCATGAGA
TTATCAAAAAGGATCTTCACCTAGATCCTTTTAAATTAAAAATGAAGTTTTAAATCAATCTAAAGTATAT
ATGAGTAAACTTGGTCTGACAGTTACCAATGCTTAATCAGTGAGGCACCTATCTCAGCGATCTGTCTATT
TCGTTCATCCATAGTTGCCTGACTCCCCGTCGTGTAGATAACTACGATACGGGAGGGCTTACCATCTGGC
CCCAGTGCTGCAATGATACCGCGAGACCCACGCTCACCGGCTCCAGATTTATCAGCAATAAACCAGCCAG
CCGGAAGGGCCGAGCGCAGAAGTGGTCCTGCAACTTTATCCGCCTCCATCCAGTCTATTAATTGTTGCCG
GGAAGCTAGAGTAAGTAGTTCGCCAGTTAATAGTTTGCGCAACGTTGTTGCCATTGCTACAGGCATCGTG
GTGTCACGCTCGTCGTTTGGTATGGCTTCATTCAGCTCCGGTTCCCAACGATCAAGGCGAGTTACATGAT
CCCCCATGTTGTGCAAAAAAGCGGTTAGCTCCTTCGGTCCTCCGATCGTTGTCAGAAGTAAGTTGGCCGC
AGTGTTATCACTCATGGTTATGGCAGCACTGCATAATTCTCTTACTGTCATGCCATCCGTAAGATGCTTT
TCTGTGACTGGTGAGTACTCAACCAAGTCATTCTGAGAATAGTGTATGCGGCGACCGAGTTGCTCTTGCC
CGGCGTCAATACGGGATAATACCGCGCCACATAGCAGAACTTTAAAAGTGCTCATCATTGGAAAACGTTC
TTCGGGGCGAAAACTCTCAAGGATCTTACCGCTGTTGAGATCCAGTTCGATGTAACCCACTCGTGCACCC
AACTGATCTTCAGCATCTTTTACTTTCACCAGCGTTTCTGGGTGAGCAAAAACAGGAAGGCAAAATGCCG
CAAAAAAGGGAATAAGGGCGACACGGAAATGTTGAATACTCATACTCTTCCTTTTTCAATATTATTGAAG
CATTTATCAGGGTTATTGTCTCATGAGCGGATACATATTTGAATGTATTTAGAAAAATAAACAAATAGGG
GTTCCGCGCACATTTCCCCGAAAAGTGCCACCTAAATTGTAAGCGTTAATATTTTGTTAAAATTCGCGTT
AAATTTTTGTTAAATCAGCTCATTTTTTAACCAATAGGCCGAAATCGGCAAAATCCCTTATAAATCAAAA
GAATAGACCGAGATAGGGT
[37 nt withheld, positions 8420-8456]
AAAGAACGTGGACTCCAACGTCAAAGG
[49 nt withheld, positions 8484-8532]
T
[91 nt withheld, positions 8534-8624]
G
[124 nt withheld, positions 8626-8749]
CCCATTCGCCATTCAGGCTGCGCAACTGTTGGGAAGGGCGATCGGTGCGGGCCTCTTCGCTATTACGCCA
GCTGGCGAAAGGGGGATGTGCTGCAAGGCGATTAAGTTGGGTAACGCCAGGGTTTTCCCAGTCACGACGT
TGTAAAACGACGGCCAGTGAG
Features (pLannotate 1.2.2; 20 found; start..end, strand, type, name):
      1..120     +  CDS            B (fragment): PORTL_LAMBD - Experimental evidence at protein level: Swiss-Prot protein existence level 1. Forms the portal vertex of the capsid (PubMed:6228056, PubMed:6232391). This portal plays critical roles in head assembly, genome packaging, neck/tail attachment, and genome ejection (Probable). The portal protein multimerizes as a single ring-shaped homododecamer arranged around a central channel (PubMed:6232391). Binds to the terminase subunits to form the packaging machine (PubMed:7799432). From Escherichia phage lambda (Bacteriophage lambda).
    641..664     -  misc_feature   MCS (fragment): pBluescript multiple cloning site
   1306..1335    +  LTR            3' LTR (ΔU3) (fragment): self-inactivating 3' long terminal repeat (LTR) from Moloney murine leukemia virus
   1375..1586    +  promoter       EF-1α core promoter: core promoter for human elongation factor EF-1α
   1587..2525    +  intron         EF-1α intron A: intron upstream of the start codon of human EF-1α
   2547..3413    +  CDS            NGFR (fragment): TNR16_HUMAN - Also known as TNFRSF16. Experimental evidence at protein level: Swiss-Prot protein existence level 1. Low affinity receptor which can bind to NGF, BDNF, NTF3, and NTF4. Forms a heterodimeric receptor with SORCS2 that binds the precursor forms of NGF, BDNF and NTF3 with high affinity, and has much lower affinity for mature NGF and BDNF (PubMed:24908487). Plays an important role in differentiation and survival of specific neuronal populations during development (By similarity). Can mediate cell survival as well as cell death of neural cells. Plays a role in the inactivation of RHOA
   3480..4077    +  CDS            PuroR (fragment): puromycin N-acetyltransferase; pac from Streptomyces; confers resistance to puromycin
   4095..4683    +  misc_feature   WPRE: woodchuck hepatitis virus posttranscriptional regulatory element
   4733..4854    +  polyA_signal   SV40 poly(A) signal: SV40 polyadenylation signal
   4872..4964    +  ncRNA          G-CSF SLDE: Accession: RF00183 - G-CSF factor stem-loop destabilising element (SLDE)
   5661..6128    +  CDS            B (fragment): PORTL_LAMBD - Experimental evidence at protein level: Swiss-Prot protein existence level 1. Forms the portal vertex of the capsid (PubMed:6228056, PubMed:6232391). This portal plays critical roles in head assembly, genome packaging, neck/tail attachment, and genome ejection (Probable). The portal protein multimerizes as a single ring-shaped homododecamer arranged around a central channel (PubMed:6232391). Binds to the terminase subunits to form the packaging machine (PubMed:7799432). From Escherichia phage lambda (Bacteriophage lambda).
   6166..6182    -  protein_bind   lac operator: The lac repressor binds to the lac operator to inhibit transcription in E. coli. This inhibition can be relieved by adding lactose or isopropyl-β-D-thiogalactopyranoside (IPTG). lac repressor encoded by lacI
   6190..6220    -  promoter       lac promoter: promoter for the E. coli lac operon
   6235..6256    -  protein_bind   CAP binding site: CAP binding activates transcription in the presence of cAMP. E. coli catabolite activator protein
   6269..6361    -  CDS            lacI (fragment): lac repressor; lacI; The lac repressor binds to the lac operator to inhibit transcription in E. coli. This inhibition can be relieved by adding lactose or isopropyl-β-D-thiogalactopyranoside (IPTG).
   6544..7132    -  rep_origin     ori: high-copy-number ColE1/pMB1/pBR322/pUC origin of replication
   7303..8163    -  CDS            AmpR: β-lactamase; bla; confers resistance to ampicillin, carbenicillin, and related antibiotics
   8164..8268    -  promoter       AmpR promoter: bla
   8321..8749    -  rep_origin     f1 ori (sequence partly withheld): f1 bacteriophage origin of replication; arrow indicates direction of (+) strand synthesis
   8754..8909    -  CDS            lacZα (fragment): LacZα fragment of β-galactosidase; lacZ fragment
