[The description below was written by a language model from this plasmid's Addgene catalogue record and pLannotate feature annotations shown in this document.]
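Description:
pPB_EF1a_HA-tNGFR_PuroR is a piggyBac transposon vector for stable expression in mammalian cells, built by Gibson cloning on the pB-rtTA backbone. It is maintained in E. coli through a high-copy ColE1/pUC-type origin with ampicillin selection from the β-lactamase gene. The backbone also carries an f1 origin and remnants of a pBluescript-style lac region (lac promoter and operator, CAP site, and lacZα, lacI and MCS fragments). The automated annotation does not label the piggyBac terminal repeats, so their positions cannot be read from the feature table. It does flag short bacteriophage lambda portal-protein fragments on either side of the cassette, which look like non-functional stuffer or backbone-derived sequence.

The payload is a single expression unit driven by the human EF-1α core promoter together with its intron A. This drives a truncated human low-affinity nerve growth factor receptor (tNGFR, a fragment of NGFR/TNFRSF16) carrying an N-terminal HA tag according to the record. Truncated NGFR is generally used as a signalling-inert cell-surface marker. The puromycin N-acetyltransferase coding sequence follows a short distance downstream with no separate promoter annotated. This suggests co-expression from the same transcript, although the linking element between the two reading frames is not annotated. A WPRE, which enhances transcript stability and expression, and an SV40 polyadenylation signal close the unit.

When supplied with piggyBac transposase, the cassette would integrate into the genome and puromycin would select stable integrants. The surface-displayed HA-tNGFR then provides a handle for antibody-based detection or enrichment. The plasmid was deposited with work on live-cell transcriptomics using engineered virus-like particles, but the record does not detail its specific role there.
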