Addgene plasmid #212652: pPB_EF1a_HA-tNGFR_PuroR
Purpose: piggyBac vector to express HA-tNGFR with puromycin resistance
Depositing lab: Paul Blainey. Depositing organization: Broad Institute. Publication: Live-cell transcriptomics with engineered virus-like particles. Najia MA, Le A, Borrajo J, Pruett L, Tsai F, Ogi R, Huang JY, Griffith LG, Daley GQ, Blainey PC. Cell. 2026 Sep 1:S0092-8674(26)00932-3. doi: 10.1016/j.cell.2026.08.005. PubMed 42679822.
Backbone
  Vector backbone: pB-rtTA (Addgene #126034)
  Vector type: Mammalian Expression ; piggyBac
  Selectable markers: Puromycin
Growth in bacteria
  Bacterial resistance: Ampicillin, 100 μg/mL
  Growth temperature: 30°C
  Growth strain: NEB Stable
  Copy number: High Copy
Gene/Insert
  Gene/Insert name: tNGFR
  Species: Synthetic
  Promoter: EF1a
  Tag / fusion protein: HA tag (N terminal on insert)
  Cloning method: Gibson Cloning
  Sequencing primers: 5′ gcgatggagtttccccacactg
Terms and licenses: Academic/Nonprofit Terms; Industry Terms: Not Available to Industry
Depositor comments: Please visit https://doi.org/10.1101/2024.10.01.616098 for bioRxiv preprint.
How to cite: pPB_EF1a_HA-tNGFR_PuroR was a gift from Paul Blainey (Addgene plasmid # 212652 ; http://n2t.net/addgene:212652 ; RRID:Addgene_212652)
